>Addgene plasmid #42975 | I-AATA | depositor partial sequence | sequence record 58240 | I-AATA sequence 424 bps
CGTCTCCTGACCCCAGAGCAGGTCGTGGCAATCGCCTCCAACATTGGCGGGAAACAGGCACTCGAGACTG
TCCAGCGCCTGCTTCCCGTGCTGTGCCAAGCGCACGGACTCACCCCAGAGCAGGTCGTGGCAATCGCCTC
CAACATTGGCGGGAAACAGGCACTCGAGACTGTCCAGCGCCTGCTTCCCGTGCTGTGCCAAGCGCACGGC
CTCACCCCAGAGCAGGTCGTGGCCATTGCCTCGAATGGAGGGGGCAAACAGGCGTTGGAAACCGTACAAC
GATTGCTGCCGGTGCTGTGCCAAGCGCACGGATTAACCCCAGAGCAGGTCGTGGCAATCGCCTCCAACAT
TGGCGGGAAACAGGCACTCGAGACTGTCCAGCGCCTGCTTCCCGTGCTGTGCCAAGCGCACGGCTTAAGA
GACG
