>Addgene plasmid #42975 | I-AATA | addgene partial sequence | sequence record 60022 | M13-F20 5'-TGTAAAACGACGGCCAGT-3'
CTATAGGGCGAATTGGGCCCTCTAGATGCATGCTCGAGCGGCCGCCAGTGTGATGGATATCTGCAGAATT
CGCCCTTATATAGATGCCGTCCTAGCGCGTCTCCTGACCCCAGAGCAGGTCGTGGCAATCGCCTCCAACA
TTGGCGGGAAACAGGCACTCGAGACTGTCCAGCGCCTGCTTCCCGTGCTGTGCCAAGCGCACGGACTCAC
CCCAGAGCAGGTCGTGGCAATCGCCTCCAACATTGGCGGGAAACAGGCACTCGAGACTGTCCAGCGCCTG
CTTCCCGTGCTGTGCCAAGCGCACGGCCTCACCCCAGAGCAGGTCGTGGCCATTGCCTCGAATGGAGGGG
GCAAACAGGCGTTGGAAACCGTACAACGATTGCTGCCGGTGCTGTGCCAAGCGCACGGATTAACCCCAGA
GCAGGTCGTGGCAATCGCCTCCAACATTGGCGGGAAACAGGCACTCGAGACTGTCCAGCGCCTGCTTCCC
GTGCTGTGCCAAGCGCACGGCTTAAGAGACGTGGGCACAGGAAAGATACTTAAGGGCGAATTCCAGCACA
CTGGCGGCCGTTACTAGTGGATCCGAGCTCGGTACCAAGCTTGGCGTAATCATGGTCATAGCTGTTTCCT
GTGTGAAATTGTTATCCGCTCACAATTCCACACAACATACGAGCCGGAAGCATAAAGTGTAAAGCCTGGG
GTGCCTAATGAGTGAGCTAACTCACATTAATTGCGTTGCGCTCACTGCCCGCTTTCCAGTCGGGAAACCT
GTCGTGCCAGCTGCATTAATGAATCGGCCAACGCGCGGGGAGAGGCGGTTTGCGTATTGGGCGCTCTTCC
GCTTCCTCGCTCACTGACTCGCTGCGCTCGGTCGTTCGGCTGCGGCGAGCGGTATCAGCTCACTC
