[The description below was written by a language model from this plasmid's Addgene catalogue record.]
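Description:
I-AATA is a bacterial cloning plasmid built on the commercial pCRII-TOPO backbone (about 4 kb without insert), into which a 424 bp synthetic insert was placed by TOPO cloning. It is a high-copy plasmid maintained in E. coli and carries both ampicillin and kanamycin resistance, so either or both antibiotics can be used for selection. The insert is flanked by the standard T7 and M13-reverse priming sites of the backbone, which are listed as the sequencing primers for verifying it. No eukaryotic promoter, reporter, tag or expression cassette is recorded. The plasmid appears to serve purely as a storage and propagation vehicle for the synthetic fragment rather than as an expression construct.

The record does not spell out what the insert encodes. It was deposited with a study describing a TALEN genome-editing system for generating human stem cell-based disease models. The name, a position-like prefix followed by four nucleotides, together with an insert length roughly matching four TAL effector repeats, suggests a pre-assembled multimer of repeat modules recognising the bases A-A-T-A, one member of a library of such blocks. Under that reading, fragments from plasmids of this type would be combined in order to build full-length TALE DNA-binding arrays, which are then joined to a nuclease domain in a separate destination vector. This interpretation is inferred from the name, size and associated publication rather than stated in the catalogue fields. No feature table is available to confirm the repeat composition or any flanking restriction sites used for assembly.
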