Addgene plasmid #42975: I-AATA
Depositing lab: Chad Cowan & Kiran Musunuru. Depositing organization: Harvard University. Publication: A TALEN Genome-Editing System for Generating Human Stem Cell-Based Disease Models. Ding Q, Lee YK, Schaefer EA, Peters DT, Veres A, Kim K, Kuperwasser N, Motola DL, Meissner TB, Hendriks WT, Trevisan M, Gupta RM, Moisan A, Banks E, Friesen M, Schinzel RT, Xia F, Tang A, Xia Y, Figueroa E, Wann A, Ahfeldt T, Daheron L, Zhang F, Rubin LL, Peng LF, Chung RT, Musunuru K, Cowan CA. Cell Stem Cell. 2012 Dec 12. pii: S1934-5909(12)00645-5. doi: 10.1016/j.stem.2012.11.011. PubMed 23246482.
Backbone
  Vector backbone: pCRII-TOPO
  Backbone manufacturer: Invitrogen
  Backbone size w/o insert (bp): 3973
  Vector type: Bacterial Cloning
Growth in bacteria
  Bacterial resistance: Ampicillin and Kanamycin, 100 & 50 μg/mL
  Growth temperature: 37°C
  Growth strain: Top10
  Copy number: High Copy
Gene/Insert
  Gene/Insert name: I-AATA
  Species: Synthetic
  Insert size (bp): 424
  Cloning method: TOPO Cloning
  Sequencing primers: 5′ T7; 3′ M13-rev
Terms and licenses: Academic/Nonprofit Terms; Industry Terms: Not Available to Industry
How to cite: I-AATA was a gift from Chad Cowan & Kiran Musunuru (Addgene plasmid # 42975 ; http://n2t.net/addgene:42975 ; RRID:Addgene_42975)
